Addgene plasmid #58927: pCDNA3 T7 Jip4 (1-212)
Purpose: JIP4 serves as an activator of the p38 mitogen-activated protein (MAP) kinase pathway by a mechanism that requires the MAP kinase kinases MKK3 and MKK6
Depositing lab: Roger Davis. Depositing organization: University of Massachusetts, Worcester. Publication: Role of the JIP4 scaffold protein in the regulation of mitogen-activated protein kinase signaling pathways. Kelkar N, Standen CL, Davis RJ. Mol Cell Biol. 2005 Apr;25(7):2733-43. 10.1128/MCB.25.7.2733-2743.2005 PubMed 15767678.
Backbone
  Vector backbone: pcdna3
  Backbone manufacturer: Invitrogen
  Backbone size w/o insert (bp): 5446
  Total vector size (bp): 6092
  Vector type: Mammalian Expression
Growth in bacteria
  Bacterial resistance: Ampicillin, 100 μg/mL
  Growth temperature: 37°C
  Growth strain: Top10
  Copy number: High Copy
Gene/Insert
  Gene/Insert name: Mapk8ip4 (alt name: Jip4)
  Species: M. musculus (mouse)
  Insert size (bp): 646
  Mutation: Jip4 (1-212aa)
  GenBank ID: AY823270.1
  Entrez Gene: Spag9 (a.k.a. 3110018C07Rik, 4733401I23Rik, 4831406C20Rik, JIP-4, JLP, JSAP2, JSAP2a, Jip4, Mapk8ip4, syd1)
  Tag / fusion protein: T7 (N terminal on backbone)
  Cloning method: Restriction Enzyme; 5′ cloning site BamHI (not destroyed); 3′ cloning site Not1 (not destroyed)
  Sequencing primers: 5′ T7; 3′ Sp6
Terms and licenses: Academic/Nonprofit Terms; Industry Terms: Not Available to Industry
How to cite: pCDNA3 T7 Jip4 (1-212) was a gift from Roger Davis (Addgene plasmid # 58927 ; http://n2t.net/addgene:58927 ; RRID:Addgene_58927)
