[The description below was written by a language model from this plasmid's Addgene catalogue record.]
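Description:
pCDNA3 T7 Jip4 (1-212) is a mammalian expression plasmid built on the Invitrogen pcDNA3 backbone, with a total size of about 6.1 kb. It is maintained in E. coli as a high-copy plasmid under ampicillin selection. The record does not include a feature table, so individual backbone elements are not itemised. pcDNA3 vectors generally drive insert expression from the CMV immediate-early promoter and carry a neomycin resistance cassette for selection in mammalian cells, but neither is stated explicitly here. The listed T7 and SP6 sequencing primers fit the phage promoter sites that flank the pcDNA3 polylinker.

The insert is a 646 bp fragment of mouse Mapk8ip4 (Jip4, encoded by the Spag9 locus) covering amino acids 1 to 212, an N-terminal truncation of the JIP4 scaffold protein. It was cloned between BamHI and NotI sites, both of which remain intact, so the fragment can be excised or exchanged. A T7 epitope tag supplied by the modified backbone is fused to the N terminus, allowing detection or immunoprecipitation of the fragment with anti-T7 tag antibodies.

According to the record, JIP4 activates the p38 MAP kinase pathway through a mechanism that requires the MAP kinase kinases MKK3 and MKK6. A tagged truncation of this kind is typically expressed by transient transfection alongside other deletion constructs, to map which regions of the scaffold mediate binding to kinases or other partners and which are needed for pathway activation. The record does not state the specific function assigned to residues 1 to 212.
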