>Addgene plasmid #58927 | pCDNA3 T7 Jip4 (1-212) | depositor partial sequence | sequence record 91480 | T7 Jip4
TATTGACGTCAATGACGGTAAATGGCCCGCCTGGCATTATGCCCAGTACATGACCTTATGGGACTTTCCT
ACTTGGCAGTACATCTACGTATTAGTCATCGCTATTACCATGGTGATGCGGTTTTGGCAGTACATCAATG
GGCGTGGATAGCGGTTTGACTCACGGGGATTTCCAAGTCTCCACCCCATTGACGTCAATGGGAGTTTGTT
TTGGCACCAAAATCAACGGGACTTTCCAAAATGTCGTAACAACTCCGCCCCATTGACGCAAATGGGCGGT
AGGCGTGTACGGTGGGAGGTCTATATAAGCAGAGCTCTCTGGCTAACTAGAGAACCCACTGCTTACTGGC
TTATCGAAATTAATACGACTCACTATAGGGAGACCCAAGCTTATGGCTAGCATGACTGGTGGACAGCAAA
TGGGTGGATCCATGATCCATAATTATATGGAACACTTAGAAAGAACCAAACTTCATCAGCTCTCAGGGAG
TGATCAACTAGAGGCTACAGCTCATAGTAGAATTAGAAAAGAACGTCCTATATCATTAGGGATTTTCCCT
CTACCTGCTGGAGATGGATTGCTTACACCTGACACTCAGAAAGGAGGCGAGACCCCAGGATCAGAGCAAT
GGAAATTTCAAGAATTAAGTCAACCACGTTCTCATACCAGCCTGAAGGATGAACTTTCTGATATTAGTCA
AGGTGGATCTAAAGCTACCACTCCAGCTTCAACAGCAAATTCAGACGTATCAGCAATTCCTCCTGATACT
CCGTCAAAGGAAGATAATGAAGGATTTGTAAAAGGCACAGATACATCAAATAAGTCAGAGATAAGCAAAC
ACATAGAAGTCCAGGTTGCCCAAGAGACTAGGAATGTGTCTACAGAATCTGGTGAAAATGAAGAGAAATC
AGAAGTTCAAGCAATCATTGAATCCACTCCTGAATTGGATATGGACAAAGACCTCAGTGGATATAAAGGT
TCAAGCACTCCCACCAAAGGCATAGAGAACAAAGCTTTTGATCGCAATACAGAATCTCTCTTTGAAGAGC
TGTCCTCAGCTGGCTCGTGAGCGGCCGCTCGAGCATGCATCTAGAGGGCCCTATTCTATAGTGTCACCTA
AATGCTAGAGCTCGCTGATCAGCCTCGACTGTGCCTTCTAGTTGCCAGCCATCTGTTGTTTGCCCCTCCC
CCGTGCCTTCCTTGACCCTGGAAGGTGCCACTCCCACTGTCCTTTCCTAATAAAATGAGGAAATTGCATC
GCATTGTCTGAGTAGGTGTCATTCTATTCTGGGGGGTGGGGTGGGGCAGGACAGCAAGGGGGGAGGATTG
GGAAGACAATAGCAGGCATGCTGGGGATGCGGTGGGCTCTATGGCTTCTGAGGCGGAAAGAACCAGCTGG
GGCTCTAGGGGGTATCCCCACGCGCCCTGTAGCGGCGCATTAAGCGCGGCGGG
