>Addgene plasmid #58927 | pCDNA3 T7 Jip4 (1-212) | addgene partial sequence | sequence record 94742 | CMV-F 5'-CGCAAATGGGCGGTAGGCGTG-3'
CAGAGCTCTCTGGCTAACTAGAGAACCCACTGCTTACTGGCTTATCGAAATTAATACGACTCACTATAGG
GAGACCCAAGCTTATGGCTAGCATGACTGGTGGACAGCAAATGGGTGGATCCATGATCCATAATTATATG
GAACACTTAGAAAGAACCAAACTTCATCAGCTCTCAGGGAGTGATCAACTAGAGGCTACAGCTCATAGTA
GAATTAGAAAAGAACGTCCTATATCATTAGGGATTTTCCCTCTACCTGCTGGAGATGGATTGCTTACACC
TGACACTCAGAAAGGAGGCGAGACCCCAGGATCAGAGCAATGGAAATTTCAAGAATTAAGTCAACCACGT
TCTCATACCAGCCTGAAGGATGAACTTTCTGATATTAGTCAAGGTGGATCTAAAGCTACCACTCCAGCTT
CAACAGCAAATTCAGACGTATCAGCAATTCCTCCTGATACTCCGTCAAAGGAAGATAATGAAGGATTTGT
AAAAGGCACAGATACATCAAATAAGTCAGAGATAAGCAAACACATAGAAGTCCAGGTTGCCCAAGAGACT
AGGAATGTGTCTACAGAATCTGGTGAAAATGAAGAGAAATCAGAAGTTCAAGCAATCATTGAATCCACTC
CTGAATTGGATATGGACAAAGACCTCAGTGGATATAAAGGTTCAAGCACTCCCACCAAAGGCATAGAGAA
CAAAGCTTTTGATCGCAATACAGAATCTCTCTTTGAAGAGCTGTCCTCAGCTGGCTCGTGAGCGGCCGCT
CGAGCATGCATCTAGAGGGCCCTATTCTATAGTGTCACCTAAATGCTAGAGCTCGCTGATCAGCCTCGAC
TGTGCCTTCTAGTTGCCAGCCATCTGTTGTTTGCCCCTCCCCCGTGCCTTCCTTGACCC
