>Addgene plasmid #58927 | pCDNA3 T7 Jip4 (1-212) | addgene partial sequence | sequence record 94745 | BGH-rev 5'-TAGAAGGCACAGTCGAGG-3'
ATAGAATAGGGCCCTCTAGATGCATGCTCGAGCGGCCGCTCACGAGCCAGCTGAGGACAGCTCTTCAAAG
AGAGATTCTGTATTGCGATCAAAAGCTTTGTTCTCTATGCCTTTGGTGGGAGTGCTTGAACCTTTATATC
CACTGAGGTCTTTGTCCATATCCAATTCAGGAGTGGATTCAATGATTGCTTGAACTTCTGATTTCTCTTC
ATTTTCACCAGATTCTGTAGACACATTCCTAGTCTCTTGGGCAACCTGGACTTCTATGTGTTTGCTTATC
TCTGACTTATTTGATGTATCTGTGCCTTTTACAAATCCTTCATTATCTTCCTTTGACGGAGTATCAGGAG
GAATTGCTGATACGTCTGAATTTGCTGTTGAAGCTGGAGTGGTAGCTTTAGATCCACCTTGACTAATATC
AGAAAGTTCATCCTTCAGGCTGGTATGAGAACGTGGTTGACTTAATTCTTGAAATTTCCATTGCTCTGAT
CCTGGGGTCTCGCCTCCTTTCTGAGTGTCAGGTGTAAGCAATCCATCTCCAGCAGGTAGAGGGAAAATCC
CTAATGATATAGGACGTTCTTTTCTAATTCTACTATGAGCTGTAGCCTCTAGTTGATCACTCCCTGAGAG
CTGATGAAGTTTGGTTCTTTCTAAGTGTTCCATATAATTATGGATCATGGATCCACCCATTTGCTGTCCA
CCAGTCATGCTAGCCATAAGCTTGGGTCTCCCTATAGTGAGTCGTATTAATTTCGATAAGCCAGTAAGCA
GTGGGTTCTCTAGTTAGCCAGAGAGCTCTGCTTATATAGACCTCCCACCGTACACGCCTACCGCCCATTT
GCGTCAATGG
